Addgene plasmid #22897: pME18S-3HA-mULK1(K46N)
Depositing lab: Masaaki Muramatsu. Depositing organization: Institute of Science Tokyo. Publication: Identification of mouse ULK1, a novel protein kinase structurally related to C. elegans UNC-51. Yan J, Kuroyanagi H, Kuroiwa A, Matsuda Y, Tokumitsu H, Tomoda T, Shirasawa T, Muramatsu M. Biochem Biophys Res Commun. 1998 May 8. 246(1):222-7. 10.1006/bbrc.1998.8546 PubMed 9600096.
Backbone
  Vector backbone: pME18s
  Backbone size w/o insert (bp): 3410
  Vector type: Mammalian Expression
Growth in bacteria
  Bacterial resistance: Ampicillin, 100 μg/mL
  Growth temperature: 37°C
  Growth strain: DH5alpha
  Copy number: High Copy
Gene/Insert
  Gene/Insert name: a novel protein kinase structurally related to C. elegans UNC-51 (alt name: ULK1)
  Species: M. musculus (mouse)
  Insert size (bp): 3614
  Mutation: changed Lysine 46 to Aspargine
  GenBank ID: AF053756
  Entrez Gene: Ulk1 (a.k.a. AU041434, Unc51.1, mKIAA0722)
  Tag / fusion protein: 3xHA (N terminal on backbone)
  Cloning method: Restriction Enzyme; 5′ cloning site XhoI (not destroyed); 3′ cloning site NotI (not destroyed)
  Sequencing primers: 5′ N/A
Terms and licenses: Academic/Nonprofit Terms; Industry Terms: Not Available to Industry
How to cite: pME18S-3HA-mULK1(K46N) was a gift from Masaaki Muramatsu (Addgene plasmid # 22897 ; http://n2t.net/addgene:22897 ; RRID:Addgene_22897)
