[The description below was written by a language model from this plasmid's Addgene catalogue record.]
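Description:
pME18S-3HA-mULK1(K46N) is a mammalian expression plasmid built on the pME18S backbone (about 3.4 kb without insert). It carries a mutant mouse Ulk1 cDNA of roughly 3.6 kb. It is propagated in E. coli as a high-copy plasmid under ampicillin selection. The record does not list the promoter, polyadenylation signal or origin of replication, and no feature table is available to confirm them. It also lists no mammalian selection marker, so the plasmid is probably intended for transient transfection, although this is not stated.

The insert encodes ULK1, a serine/threonine protein kinase first identified as a mouse protein structurally related to C. elegans UNC-51. It was cloned between XhoI and NotI sites, both of which remain intact, so the insert can be excised or exchanged. A triple HA epitope tag supplied by the backbone is fused to the N terminus, which allows detection and immunoprecipitation of the expressed protein with anti-HA antibodies. The defining feature is the K46N substitution, in which lysine 46 is changed to asparagine. The record gives no functional annotation for this change. However, the residue lies in the N-terminal kinase domain, and substituting a lysine at this position is a common way to impair ATP binding and produce a kinase-deficient protein. On that basis, the construct most plausibly serves as a catalytically impaired control or potential dominant-negative counterpart to a wild-type HA-tagged ULK1 plasmid. It would suit studies of ULK1 autophosphorylation, substrate phosphorylation and kinase-dependent signalling in transfected mammalian cells.
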