>Addgene plasmid #22897 | pME18S-3HA-mULK1(K46N) | addgene partial sequence | sequence record 30571 | 22897 with SV40pro-F
TAGTGAGGAGGCTTTTTTGGAGGCCTAGGCTTTTGCAAAAAGCTCCTCGATCGAGGGGCTCGCATCTCTC
CTTCACGCGCCCGCCGCCCTACCTGAGGCCGCCATCCACGCCGGTTGAGTCGCGTTCTGCCGCCTCCCGC
CTGTGGTGCCTCCTGAACTGCGTCCGCCGTCTAGGTAAGTTTAAAGCTCAGGTCGAGACCGGGCCTTTGT
CCGGCGCTCCCTTGGAGCCTACCTAGACTCAGCCGGCTCTCCACGCTTTGCCTGACCCTGCTTGCTCAAC
TCTACGTCTTTGTTTCGTTTTCTGTTCTGCGCCGTTACAGATCCAAGCTCTGAAAAACCAGAAAGTTAAC
TGGTAAGTTTAGTCTTTTTGTCTTTTATTTCAGGTCCCGGATCCGGTGGTGGTGCAAATCAAAGAACTGC
TCCTCAGTGGATGTTGCCTTTACTTCTAGGCCTGTACGGAAGTGTTACTTCTGCTCTAAAAGCTGCGGAA
TTGCCATGGCATACCCTTATGACGTACCAGATTACGCGGGATATCCCTACGATGTCCCCGATTACGCGCG
TTATCCATATGACGTCCCGGACTATGCCGAATTCCTCGAGATGGAGCCGGGCCGCGGCGGCGTCGAGACC
GTGGGCAAGTTCGAGTTCTCTCGCAAGGACCTGATTGGACACGGCGCCTTCGCGGTGGTCTTCAAGGGTC
GACACCGCGAGAAGCACGACCTGGAGGTGGCCGTTAACTGCATTAACAAGAAGAACCTTGCCAAGTCCCA
AACACTGCTGGGAAAGGAAATCAAAATCCTGAAGGAACTAAAGCACGAAAACATCGTGGCGCTGTATGAC
